Addgene plasmid #248560: pLentiGuide-Puro-FE
Purpose: (Empty Backbone) A CRISPR-based technology to study chromosome-specific aneuploidy by targeting human centromeres
Depositing lab: Teresa Davoli. Depositing organization: NYU Grossman School of Medicine. Publication: KaryoCreate: A CRISPR-based technology to study chromosome-specific aneuploidy by targeting human centromeres. Bosco N, Goldberg A, Zhao X, Mays JC, Cheng P, Johnson AF, Bianchi JJ, Toscani C, Di Tommaso E, Katsnelson L, Annuar D, Mei S, Faitelson RE, Pesselev IY, Mohamed KS, Mermerian A, Camacho-Hernandez EM, Gionco CA, Manikas J, Tseng YS, Sun Z, Fani S, Keegan S, Lippman SM, Fenyo D, Giunta S, Santaguida S, Davoli T. Cell. 2023 Apr 27;186(9):1985-2001.e19. doi: 10.1016/j.cell.2023.03.029. Epub 2023 Apr 18. PubMed 37075754.
Backbone
  Vector backbone: lentiGuide-Puro
  Backbone manufacturer: Feng Zhang (Addgene #52963)
  Vector type: Mammalian Expression, CRISPR
Growth in bacteria
  Bacterial resistance: Ampicillin, 100 μg/mL
  Growth temperature: 30°C
  Growth strain: NEB Stable
  Copy number: High Copy
Gene/Insert
  Gene/Insert name: None
Terms and licenses: Academic/Nonprofit Terms; Industry Terms: Not Available to Industry
How to cite: pLentiGuide-Puro-FE was a gift from Teresa Davoli (Addgene plasmid # 248560 ; http://n2t.net/addgene:248560 ; RRID:Addgene_248560)
