[The description below was written by a language model from this plasmid's Addgene catalogue record and pLannotate feature annotations shown in this document.]
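Description:
pLentiGuide-Puro-FE is an empty lentiviral sgRNA expression backbone derived from lentiGuide-Puro, catalogued as a mammalian expression/CRISPR vector and deposited as part of a CRISPR-based approach for inducing chromosome-specific aneuploidy by targeting human centromeres. It carries no insert. In bacteria it is maintained through a high-copy ColE1/pUC-type origin and selected with ampicillin via the β-lactamase gene. An f1 origin, lac promoter/operator remnants, and T3 and T7 promoters are residual backbone elements.

The viral portion has a third-generation, self-inactivating layout. An RSV promoter drives a truncated HIV-1 5' LTR, followed by the Ψ packaging signal with a partial gag sequence and the Rev response element, which together allow the genomic RNA to be exported and packaged when helper functions are supplied in trans. The cassette ends in a ΔU3 3' LTR that inactivates LTR promoter activity after integration, with an SV40 poly(A) signal and SV40 origin downstream.

Within the provirus, a human U6 RNA polymerase III promoter sits upstream of a Streptococcus pyogenes tracrRNA-derived scaffold, which is where a user-supplied guide spacer would be transcribed. The scaffold is annotated only as a partial match, consistent with a modified scaffold, although the record does not explain what "FE" denotes or describe the cloning site. A cPPT/CTS element follows. An EF-1α core promoter with its intron A then drives puromycin N-acetyltransferase for selection of transduced cells, with a WPRE to enhance transcript expression. No Cas9 is encoded, so the nuclease or dCas9 fusion must be provided separately.
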