Features (pLannotate 1.2.2; 29 found; start..end, strand, type, name):
    132..158     +  CDS            Rev (fragment): human immunodeficiency virus 1 (HIV-1) Rev protein; rev; enhances nuclear export of unspliced and incompletely spliced viral mRNAs
    162..402     +  promoter       U6 promoter: RNA polymerase III promoter for human U6 snRNA
    445..512     +  misc_RNA       tracrRNA (fragment): trans-activating CRISPR RNA for the Streptococcus pyogenes CRISPR/Cas9 system
    568..685     +  misc_feature   cPPT/CTS: central polypurine tract and central termination sequence of HIV-1
    751..817     +  CDS            small t antigen (fragment): SV40 (simian virus 40) small t antigen
    843..1054    +  promoter       EF-1α core promoter: core promoter for human elongation factor EF-1α
   1055..1993    +  intron         EF-1α intron A: intron upstream of the start codon of human EF-1α
   2015..2614    +  CDS            PuroR (fragment): puromycin N-acetyltransferase; pac from Streptomyces; confers resistance to puromycin
   2630..3218    +  misc_feature   WPRE: woodchuck hepatitis virus posttranscriptional regulatory element
   3269..3288    +  misc_feature   cPPT/CTS (fragment): central polypurine tract and central termination sequence of HIV-1
   3290..3523    +  LTR            3' LTR (ΔU3): self-inactivating 3' long terminal repeat (LTR) from HIV-1
   3601..3722    +  polyA_signal   SV40 poly(A) signal: SV40 polyadenylation signal
   3762..3897    +  rep_origin     SV40 ori: SV40 origin of replication
   3918..3936    -  promoter       T7 promoter: promoter for bacteriophage T7 RNA polymerase
   3944..4099    +  CDS            lacZα (fragment): LacZα fragment of β-galactosidase; lacZ fragment
   4104..4532    +  rep_origin     f1 ori (sequence partly withheld): f1 bacteriophage origin of replication; arrow indicates direction of (+) strand synthesis
   4585..4689    +  promoter       AmpR promoter: bla
   4690..5550    +  CDS            AmpR: β-lactamase; bla; confers resistance to ampicillin, carbenicillin, and related antibiotics
   5721..6309    +  rep_origin     ori: high-copy-number ColE1/pMB1/pBR322/pUC origin of replication
   6492..6584    +  CDS            lacI (fragment): lac repressor; lacI; The lac repressor binds to the lac operator to inhibit transcription in E. coli. This inhibition can be relieved by adding lactose or isopropyl-β-D-thiogalactopyranoside (IPTG).
   6597..6618    +  protein_bind   CAP binding site: CAP binding activates transcription in the presence of cAMP. E. coli catabolite activator protein
   6633..6663    +  promoter       lac promoter: promoter for the E. coli lac operon
   6671..6687    +  protein_bind   lac operator: The lac repressor binds to the lac operator to inhibit transcription in E. coli. This inhibition can be relieved by adding lactose or isopropyl-β-D-thiogalactopyranoside (IPTG). lac repressor encoded by lacI
   6732..6750    +  promoter       T3 promoter: promoter for bacteriophage T3 RNA polymerase
   6778..7004    +  promoter       RSV promoter: Rous sarcoma virus enhancer/promoter
   7005..7185    +  LTR            5' LTR (truncated): truncated 5' long terminal repeat (LTR) from HIV-1
   7232..7357    +  misc_feature   HIV-1 Ψ: packaging signal of human immunodeficiency virus type 1
   7341..7704    +  CDS            HIV-1 gag (fragment): gag protein from human immunodeficiency virus 1; gag
   7850..8083    +  misc_feature   RRE: The Rev response element (RRE) of HIV-1 allows for Rev-dependent mRNA export from the nucleus to the cytoplasm.
>Addgene plasmid #248560 | pLentiGuide-Puro-FE | addgene full sequence | sequence record 498859 | Addgene NGS Result
TAACAAATTGGCTGTGGTATATAAAATTATTCATAATGATAGTAGGAGGCTTGGTAGGTTTAAGAATAGT
TTTTGCTGTACTTTCTATAGTGAATAGAGTTAGGCAGGGATATTCACCATTATCGTTTCAGACCCACCTC
CCAACCCCGAGGGGACCCAGAGAGGGCCTATTTCCCATGATTCCTTCATATTTGCATATACGATACAAGG
CTGTTAGAGAGATAATTAGAATTAATTTGACTGTAAACACAAAGATATTAGTACAAAATACGTGACGTAG
AAAGTAATAATTTCTTGGGTAGTTTGCAGTTTTAAAATTATGTTTTAAAATGGACTATCATATGCTTACC
GTAACTTGAAAGTATTTCGATTTCTTGGCTTTATATATCTTGTGGAAAGGACGAAACACCGGAGACGGAC
GTCTCTGTTTAAGAGCTATGCTGGAAACAGCATAGCAAGTTTAAATAAGGCTAGTCCGTTATCAACTTGA
AAAAGTGGCACCGAGTCGGTGCTTTTTTAAGCTTGGCGTAACTAGATCTTGAGACAAATGGCAGTATTCA
TCCACAATTTTAAAAGAAAAGGGGGGATTGGGGGGTACAGTGCAGGGGAAAGAATAGTAGACATAATAGC
AACAGACATACAAACTAAAGAATTACAAAAACAAATTACAAAAATTCAAAATTTTCGGGTTTATTACAGG
GACAGCAGAGATCCACTTTGGCGCCGGCTCGAGGGGGCCCGGGTGCAAAGATGGATAAAGTTTTAAACAG
AGAGGAATCTTTGCAGCTAATGGACCTTCTAGGTCTTGAAAGGAGTGGGAATTGGCTCCGGTGCCCGTCA
GTGGGCAGAGCGCACATCGCCCACAGTCCCCGAGAAGTTGGGGGGAGGGGTCGGCAATTGATCCGGTGCC
TAGAGAAGGTGGCGCGGGGTAAACTGGGAAAGTGATGTCGTGTACTGGCTCCGCCTTTTTCCCGAGGGTG
GGGGAGAACCGTATATAAGTGCAGTAGTCGCCGTGAACGTTCTTTTTCGCAACGGGTTTGCCGCCAGAAC
ACAGGTAAGTGCCGTGTGTGGTTCCCGCGGGCCTGGCCTCTTTACGGGTTATGGCCCTTGCGTGCCTTGA
ATTACTTCCACCTGGCTGCAGTACGTGATTCTTGATCCCGAGCTTCGGGTTGGAAGTGGGTGGGAGAGTT
CGAGGCCTTGCGCTTAAGGAGCCCCTTCGCCTCGTGCTTGAGTTGAGGCCTGGCCTGGGCGCTGGGGCCG
CCGCGTGCGAATCTGGTGGCACCTTCGCGCCTGTCTCGCTGCTTTCGATAAGTCTCTAGCCATTTAAAAT
TTTTGATGACCTGCTGCGACGCTTTTTTTCTGGCAAGATAGTCTTGTAAATGCGGGCCAAGATCTGCACA
CTGGTATTTCGGTTTTTGGGGCCGCGGGCGGCGACGGGGCCCGTGCGTCCCAGCGCACATGTTCGGCGAG
GCGGGGCCTGCGAGCGCGGCCACCGAGAATCGGACGGGGGTAGTCTCAAGCTGGCCGGCCTGCTCTGGTG
CCTGGCCTCGCGCCGCCGTGTATCGCCCCGCCCTGGGCGGCAAGGCTGGCCCGGTCGGCACCAGTTGCGT
GAGCGGAAAGATGGCCGCTTCCCGGCCCTGCTGCAGGGAGCTCAAAATGGAGGACGCGGCGCTCGGGAGA
GCGGGCGGGTGAGTCACCCACACAAAGGAAAAGGGCCTTTCCGTCCTCAGCCGTCGCTTCATGTGACTCC
ACGGAGTACCGGGCGCCGTCCAGGCACCTCGATTAGTTCTCGAGCTTTTGGAGTACGTCGTCTTTAGGTT
GGGGGGAGGGGTTTTATGCGATGGAGTTTCCCCACACTGAGTGGGTGGAGACTGAAGTTAGGCCAGCTTG
GCACTTGATGTAATTCTCCTTGGAATTTGCCCTTTTTGAGTTTGGATCTTGGTTCATTCTCAAGCCTCAG
ACAGTGGTTCAAAGTTTTTTTCTTCCATTTCAGGTGTCGTGACGTACGGCCACCATGACCGAGTACAAGC
CCACGGTGCGCCTCGCCACCCGCGACGACGTCCCCAGGGCCGTACGCACCCTCGCCGCCGCGTTCGCCGA
CTACCCCGCCACGCGCCACACCGTCGATCCGGACCGCCACATCGAGCGGGTCACCGAGCTGCAAGAACTC
TTCCTCACGCGCGTCGGGCTCGACATCGGCAAGGTGTGGGTCGCGGACGACGGCGCCGCCGTGGCGGTCT
GGACCACGCCGGAGAGCGTCGAAGCGGGGGCGGTGTTCGCCGAGATCGGCCCGCGCATGGCCGAGTTGAG
CGGTTCCCGGCTGGCCGCGCAGCAACAGATGGAAGGCCTCCTGGCGCCGCACCGGCCCAAGGAGCCCGCG
TGGTTCCTGGCCACCGTCGGAGTCTCGCCCGACCACCAGGGCAAGGGTCTGGGCAGCGCCGTCGTGCTCC
CCGGAGTGGAGGCGGCCGAGCGCGCCGGGGTGCCCGCCTTCCTGGAGACCTCCGCGCCCCGCAACCTCCC
CTTCTACGAGCGGCTCGGCTTCACCGTCACCGCCGACGTCGAGGTGCCCGAAGGACCGCGCACCTGGTGC
ATGACCCGCAAGCCCGGTGCCTGAACGCGTTAAGTCGACAATCAACCTCTGGATTACAAAATTTGTGAAA
GATTGACTGGTATTCTTAACTATGTTGCTCCTTTTACGCTATGTGGATACGCTGCTTTAATGCCTTTGTA
TCATGCTATTGCTTCCCGTATGGCTTTCATTTTCTCCTCCTTGTATAAATCCTGGTTGCTGTCTCTTTAT
GAGGAGTTGTGGCCCGTTGTCAGGCAACGTGGCGTGGTGTGCACTGTGTTTGCTGACGCAACCCCCACTG
GTTGGGGCATTGCCACCACCTGTCAGCTCCTTTCCGGGACTTTCGCTTTCCCCCTCCCTATTGCCACGGC
GGAACTCATCGCCGCCTGCCTTGCCCGCTGCTGGACAGGGGCTCGGCTGTTGGGCACTGACAATTCCGTG
GTGTTGTCGGGGAAATCATCGTCCTTTCCTTGGCTGCTCGCCTGTGTTGCCACCTGGATTCTGCGCGGGA
CGTCCTTCTGCTACGTCCCTTCGGCCCTCAATCCAGCGGACCTTCCTTCCCGCGGCCTGCTGCCGGCTCT
GCGGCCTCTTCCGCGTCTTCGCCTTCGCCCTCAGACGAGTCGGATCTCCCTTTGGGCCGCCTCCCCGCGT
CGACTTTAAGACCAATGACTTACAAGGCAGCTGTAGATCTTAGCCACTTTTTAAAAGAAAAGGGGGGACT
GGAAGGGCTAATTCACTCCCAACGAAGACAAGATCTGCTTTTTGCTTGTACTGGGTCTCTCTGGTTAGAC
CAGATCTGAGCCTGGGAGCTCTCTGGCTAACTAGGGAACCCACTGCTTAAGCCTCAATAAAGCTTGCCTT
GAGTGCTTCAAGTAGTGTGTGCCCGTCTGTTGTGTGACTCTGGTAACTAGAGATCCCTCAGACCCTTTTA
GTCAGTGTGGAAAATCTCTAGCAGTACGTATAGTAGTTCATGTCATCTTATTATTCAGTATTTATAACTT
GCAAAGAAATGAATATCAGAGAGTGAGAGGAACTTGTTTATTGCAGCTTATAATGGTTACAAATAAAGCA
ATAGCATCACAAATTTCACAAATAAAGCATTTTTTTCACTGCATTCTAGTTGTGGTTTGTCCAAACTCAT
CAATGTATCTTATCATGTCTGGCTCTAGCTATCCCGCCCCTAACTCCGCCCATCCCGCCCCTAACTCCGC
CCAGTTCCGCCCATTCTCCGCCCCATGGCTGACTAATTTTTTTTATTTATGCAGAGGCCGAGGCCGCCTC
GGCCTCTGAGCTATTCCAGAAGTAGTGAGGAGGCTTTTTTGGAGGCCTAGGGACGTACCCAATTCGCCCT
ATAGTGAGTCGTATTACGCGCGCTCACTGGCCGTCGTTTTACAACGTCGTGACTGGGAAAACCCTGGCGT
TACCCAACTTAATCGCCTTGCAGCACATCCCCCTTTCGCCAGCTGGCGTAATAGCGAAGAGGCCCGCACC
GATCGCCCTTCCCAACAGTTGCGCAGCCTGAATGGCGAATGGG
[124 nt withheld, positions 4104-4227]
C
[91 nt withheld, positions 4229-4319]
A
[49 nt withheld, positions 4321-4369]
CCTTTGACGTTGGAGTCCACGTTCTTT
[37 nt withheld, positions 4397-4433]
ACCCTATCTCGGTCTATTCTTTTGATTTATAAGGGATTTTGCCGATTTCGGCCTATTGGTTAAAAAATGA
GCTGATTTAACAAAAATTTAACGCGAATTTTAACAAAATATTAACGCTTACAATTTAGGTGGCACTTTTC
GGGGAAATGTGCGCGGAACCCCTATTTGTTTATTTTTCTAAATACATTCAAATATGTATCCGCTCATGAG
ACAATAACCCTGATAAATGCTTCAATAATATTGAAAAAGGAAGAGTATGAGTATTCAACATTTCCGTGTC
GCCCTTATTCCCTTTTTTGCGGCATTTTGCCTTCCTGTTTTTGCTCACCCAGAAACGCTGGTGAAAGTAA
AAGATGCTGAAGATCAGTTGGGTGCACGAGTGGGTTACATCGAACTGGATCTCAACAGCGGTAAGATCCT
TGAGAGTTTTCGCCCCGAAGAACGTTTTCCAATGATGAGCACTTTTAAAGTTCTGCTATGTGGCGCGGTA
TTATCCCGTATTGACGCCGGGCAAGAGCAACTCGGTCGCCGCATACACTATTCTCAGAATGACTTGGTTG
AGTACTCACCAGTCACAGAAAAGCATCTTACGGATGGCATGACAGTAAGAGAATTATGCAGTGCTGCCAT
AACCATGAGTGATAACACTGCGGCCAACTTACTTCTGACAACGATCGGAGGACCGAAGGAGCTAACCGCT
TTTTTGCACAACATGGGGGATCATGTAACTCGCCTTGATCGTTGGGAACCGGAGCTGAATGAAGCCATAC
CAAACGACGAGCGTGACACCACGATGCCTGTAGCAATGGCAACAACGTTGCGCAAACTATTAACTGGCGA
ACTACTTACTCTAGCTTCCCGGCAACAATTAATAGACTGGATGGAGGCGGATAAAGTTGCAGGACCACTT
CTGCGCTCGGCCCTTCCGGCTGGCTGGTTTATTGCTGATAAATCTGGAGCCGGTGAGCGTGGGTCTCGCG
GTATCATTGCAGCACTGGGGCCAGATGGTAAGCCCTCCCGTATCGTAGTTATCTACACGACGGGGAGTCA
GGCAACTATGGATGAACGAAATAGACAGATCGCTGAGATAGGTGCCTCACTGATTAAGCATTGGTAACTG
TCAGACCAAGTTTACTCATATATACTTTAGATTGATTTAAAACTTCATTTTTAATTTAAAAGGATCTAGG
TGAAGATCCTTTTTGATAATCTCATGACCAAAATCCCTTAACGTGAGTTTTCGTTCCACTGAGCGTCAGA
CCCCGTAGAAAAGATCAAAGGATCTTCTTGAGATCCTTTTTTTCTGCGCGTAATCTGCTGCTTGCAAACA
AAAAAACCACCGCTACCAGCGGTGGTTTGTTTGCCGGATCAAGAGCTACCAACTCTTTTTCCGAAGGTAA
CTGGCTTCAGCAGAGCGCAGATACCAAATACTGTTCTTCTAGTGTAGCCGTAGTTAGGCCACCACTTCAA
GAACTCTGTAGCACCGCCTACATACCTCGCTCTGCTAATCCTGTTACCAGTGGCTGCTGCCAGTGGCGAT
AAGTCGTGTCTTACCGGGTTGGACTCAAGACGATAGTTACCGGATAAGGCGCAGCGGTCGGGCTGAACGG
GGGGTTCGTGCACACAGCCCAGCTTGGAGCGAACGACCTACACCGAACTGAGATACCTACAGCGTGAGCT
ATGAGAAAGCGCCACGCTTCCCGAAGGGAGAAAGGCGGACAGGTATCCGGTAAGCGGCAGGGTCGGAACA
GGAGAGCGCACGAGGGAGCTTCCAGGGGGAAACGCCTGGTATCTTTATAGTCCTGTCGGGTTTCGCCACC
TCTGACTTGAGCGTCGATTTTTGTGATGCTCGTCAGGGGGGCGGAGCCTATGGAAAAACGCCAGCAACGC
GGCCTTTTTACGGTTCCTGGCCTTTTGCTGGCCTTTTGCTCACATGTTCTTTCCTGCGTTATCCCCTGAT
TCTGTGGATAACCGTATTACCGCCTTTGAGTGAGCTGATACCGCTCGCCGCAGCCGAACGACCGAGCGCA
GCGAGTCAGTGAGCGAGGAAGCGGAAGAGCGCCCAATACGCAAACCGCCTCTCCCCGCGCGTTGGCCGAT
TCATTAATGCAGCTGGCACGACAGGTTTCCCGACTGGAAAGCGGGCAGTGAGCGCAACGCAATTAATGTG
AGTTAGCTCACTCATTAGGCACCCCAGGCTTTACACTTTATGCTTCCGGCTCGTATGTTGTGTGGAATTG
TGAGCGGATAACAATTTCACACAGGAAACAGCTATGACCATGATTACGCCAAGCGCGCAATTAACCCTCA
CTAAAGGGAACAAAAGCTGGAGCTGCAAGCTTAATGTAGTCTTATGCAATACTCTTGTAGTCTTGCAACA
TGGTAACGATGAGTTAGCAACATGCCTTACAAGGAGAGAAAAAGCACCGTGCATGCCGATTGGTGGAAGT
AAGGTGGTACGATCGTGCCTTATTAGGAAGGCAACAGACGGGTCTGACATGGATTGGACGAACCACTGAA
TTGCCGCATTGCAGAGATATTGTATTTAAGTGCCTAGCTCGATACATAAACGGGTCTCTCTGGTTAGACC
AGATCTGAGCCTGGGAGCTCTCTGGCTAACTAGGGAACCCACTGCTTAAGCCTCAATAAAGCTTGCCTTG
AGTGCTTCAAGTAGTGTGTGCCCGTCTGTTGTGTGACTCTGGTAACTAGAGATCCCTCAGACCCTTTTAG
TCAGTGTGGAAAATCTCTAGCAGTGGCGCCCGAACAGGGACTTGAAAGCGAAAGGGAAACCAGAGGAGCT
CTCTCGACGCAGGACTCGGCTTGCTGAAGCGCGCACGGCAAGAGGCGAGGGGCGGCGACTGGTGAGTACG
CCAAAAATTTTGACTAGCGGAGGCTAGAAGGAGAGAGATGGGTGCGAGAGCGTCAGTATTAAGCGGGGGA
GAATTAGATCGCGATGGGAAAAAATTCGGTTAAGGCCAGGGGGAAAGAAAAAATATAAATTAAAACATAT
AGTATGGGCAAGCAGGGAGCTAGAACGATTCGCAGTTAATCCTGGCCTGTTAGAAACATCAGAAGGCTGT
AGACAAATACTGGGACAGCTACAACCATCCCTTCAGACAGGATCAGAAGAACTTAGATCATTATATAATA
CAGTAGCAACCCTCTATTGTGTGCATCAAAGGATAGAGATAAAAGACACCAAGGAAGCTTTAGACAAGAT
AGAGGAAGAGCAAAACAAAAGTAAGACCACCGCACAGCAAGCGGCCGCTGATCTTCAGACCTGGAGGAGG
AGATATGAGGGACAATTGGAGAAGTGAATTATATAAATATAAAGTAGTAAAAATTGAACCATTAGGAGTA
GCACCCACCAAGGCAAAGAGAAGAGTGGTGCAGAGAGAAAAAAGAGCAGTGGGAATAGGAGCTTTGTTCC
TTGGGTTCTTGGGAGCAGCAGGAAGCACTATGGGCGCAGCGTCAATGACGCTGACGGTACAGGCCAGACA
ATTATTGTCTGGTATAGTGCAGCAGCAGAACAATTTGCTGAGGGCTATTGAGGCGCAACAGCATCTGTTG
CAACTCACAGTCTGGGGCATCAAGCAGCTCCAGGCAAGAATCCTGGCTGTGGAAAGATACCTAAAGGATC
AACAGCTCCTGGGGATTTGGGGTTGCTCTGGAAAACTCATTTGCACCACTGCTGTGCCTTGGAATGCTAG
TTGGAGTAATAAATCTCTGGAACAGATTTGGAATCACACGACCTGGATGGAGTGGGACAGAGAAATTAAC
AATTACACAAGCTTAATACACTCCTTAATTGAAGAATCGCAAAACCAGCAAGAAAAGAATGAACAAGAAT
TATTGGAATTAGATAAATGGGCAAGTTTGTGGAATTGGTTTAACA
